>Addgene plasmid #171254 | Flag-M4-AR-R13K | addgene full sequence | sequence record 335888 | Addgene NGS Result
CCATTCGCCATTCAGGCTGCGCAACTGTTGGGAAGGGCGATCGGTGCGGGCCTCTTCGCTATTACGCCAG
CTGGCGAAAGGGGGATGTGCTGCAAGGCGATTAAGTTGGGTAACGCCAGGGTTTTCCCAGTCACGACGTT
GTAAAACGACGGCCAGTGCCAAGCTGATCTATACATTGAATCAATATTGGCAATTAGCCATATTAGTCAT
TGGTTATATAGCATAAATCAATATTGGCTATTGGCCATTGCATACGTTGTATCTATATCATAATATGTAC
ATTTATATTGGCTCATGTCCAATATGACCGCCATGTTGACATTGATTATTGACTAGTTATTAATAGTAAT
CAATTACGGGGTCATTAGTTCATAGCCCATATATGGAGTTCCGCGTTACATAACTTACGGTAAATGGCCC
GCCTGGCTGACCGCCCAACGACCCCCGCCCATTGACGTCAATAATGACGTATGTTCCCATAGTAACGCCA
ATAGGGACTTTCCATTGACGTCAATTGGTGGAGTATTTACGGTAAACTGCCCACTTGGCAGTACATCAAG
TGTATCATATGCCAAGTCCGCCCCCTATTGACGTCAATGACGGTAAATGGCCCGCCTGGCATTATGCCCA
GTACATGACCTTACGGGACTTTCCTACTTGGCAGTACATCTACGTATTAGTCATCGCTATTACCATGGTG
ATGCGGTTTTGGCAGTACACCAATGGGCGTGGATAGCGGTTTGACTCACGGGGATTTCCAAGTCTCCACC
CCATTGACGTCAATGGGAGTTTGTTTTGGCACCAAAATCAACGGGACTTTCCAAAATGTCGTAATAACCC
CGCCCCGTTGACGCAAATGGGCGGTAGGCGTGTACGGTGGGAGGTCTATATAAGCAGAGCTCGTTTAGTG
AACCGTCAGAATTAACCATGGACTACAAAGACCATGACGGTGATTATAAAGATCATGACATCGATTACAA
GGATGACGATGACAAGCTTCCGCGGGGATCCATGGAAGTGCAGTTAGGGCTGGGAAGGGTCTACCCTAAG
CCGCCGTCCAAGACCTACCGAGGAGCTTTCCAGAATCTGTTCCAGAGCGTGCGCGAAGTGATCCAGAACC
CGGGCCCCAGGCACCCAGAGGCCGCGAGCGCAGCACCTCCCGGCGCCAGTTTGCTGCTGCAGCAGCAGCA
GCAGCAGCAGCAGCAGCAGCAGCAGCAGCAGCAGCAGCAGCAGCAACAGCAAGAGACTAGCCCCAGGCAG
CAGCAGCAGCAGCAGGGTGAGGATGGTTCTCCCCAAGCCCATCGTAGAGGCCCCACAGGCTACCTGGTCC
TGGATGAGGAACAGCAACCTTCACAGCCGCAGTCGGCCCTGGAGTGCCACCCCGAGAGAGGTTGCGTCCC
AGAGCCTGGAGCCGCCGTGGCCGCCAGCAAGGGGCTGCCGCAGCAGCTGCCAGCACCTCCGGACGAGGAT
GACTCAGCTGCCCCATCCACGTTGTCCCTGCTGGGCCCCACTTTCCCCGGCTTAAGCAGCTGCTCCGCTG
ACCTTAAAGACATCCTGAGCGAGGCCAGCACCATGCAACTCCTTCAGCAACAGCAGCAGGAAGCAGTATC
CGAAGGCAGCAGCAGCGGGAGAGCGAGGGAGGCCTCGGGGGCTCCCACTTCCTCCAAGGACAATTACTTA
GGGGGCACTTCGACCATTTCTGACAACGCCAAGGAGTTGTGTAAGGCAGTGTCGGTGTCCATGGGCCTGG
GTGTGGAGGCGTTGGAGCATCTGAGTCCAGGGGAACAGCTTCGGGGGGATTGCATGTACGCCCCACTTTT
GGGAGTTCCACCCGCTGTGCGTCCCACTCCTTGTGCCCCATTGGCCGAATGCAAAGGTTCTCTGCTAGAC
GACAGCGCAGGCAAGAGCACTGAAGATACTGCTGAGTATTCCCCTTTCAAGGGAGGTTACACCAAAGGGC
TAGAAGGCGAGAGCCTAGGCTGCTCTGGCAGCGCTGCAGCAGGGAGCTCCGGGACACTTGAACTGCCGTC
TACCCTGTCTCTCTACAAGTCCGGAGCACTGGACGAGGCAGCTGCGTACCAGAGTCGCGACTACTACAAC
TTTCCACTGGCTCTGGCCGGACCGCCGCCCCCTCCGCCGCCTCCCCATCCCCACGCTCGCATCAAGCTGG
AGAACCCGCTGGACTACGGCAGCGCCTGGGCGGCTGCGGCGGCGCAGTGCCGCTATGGGGACCTGGCGAG
CCTGCATGGCGCGGGTGCAGCGGGACCCGGTTCTGGGTCACCCTCAGCCGCCGCTTCCTCATCCTGGCAC
ACTCTCTTCACAGCCGAAGAAGGCCAGTTGTATGGACCGTGTGGTGGTGGTGGGGGTGGTGGCGGCGGCG
GCGGCGGCGGCGGCGGCGGCGGCGGCGGCGGCGGCGGCGAGGCGGGAGCTGTAGCCCCCTACGGCTACAC
TCGGCCCCCTCAGGGGCTGGCGGGCCAGGAAAGCGACTTCACCGCACCTGATGTGTGGTACCCTGGCGGC
ATGGTGAGCAGAGTGCCCTATCCCAGTCCCACTTGTGTCAAAAGCGAAATGGGCCCCTGGATGGATAGCT
ACTCCGGACCTTACGGGGACATGCGTTTGGAGACTGCCAGGGACCATGTTTTGCCCATTGACTATTACTT
TCCACCCCAGAAGACCTGCCTGATCTGTGGAGATGAAGCTTCTGGGTGTCACTATGGAGCTCTCACATGT
GGAAGCTGCAAGGTCTTCTTCAAAAGAGCCGCTGAAGGGAAACAGAAGTACCTGTGCGCCAGCAGAAATG
ATTGCACTATTGATAAATTCCGAAGGAAAAATTGTCCATCTTGTCGTCTTCGGAAATGTTATGAAGCAGG
GATGACTCTGGGAGCCCGGAAGCTGAAGAAACTTGGTAATCTGAAACTACAGGAGGAAGGAGAGGCTTCC
AGCACCACCAGCCCCACTGAGGAGACAACCCAGAAGCTGACAGTGTCACACATTGAAGGCTATGAATGTC
AGCCCATCTTTCTGAATGTCCTGGAAGCCATTGAGCCAGGTGTAGTGTGTGCTGGACACGACAACAACCA
GCCCGACTCCTTTGCAGCCTTGCTCTCTAGCCTCAATGAACTGGGAGAGAGACAGCTTGTACACGTGGTC
AAGTGGGCCAAGGCCTTGCCTGGCTTCCGCAACTTACACGTGGACGACCAGATGGCTGTCATTCAGTACT
CCTGGATGGGGCTCATGGTGTTTGCCATGGGCTGGCGATCCTTCACCAATGTCAACTCCAGGATGCTCTA
CTTCGCCCCTGATCTGGTTTTCAATGAGTACCGCATGCACAAGTCCCGGATGTACAGCCAGTGTGTCCGA
ATGAGGCACCTCTCTCAAGAGTTTGGATGGCTCCAAATCACCCCCCAGGAATTCCTGTGCATGAAAGCAC
TGCTACTCTTCAGCATTATTCCAGTGGATGGGCTGAAAAATCAAAAATTCTTTGATGAACTTCGAATGAA
CTACATCAAGGAACTCGATCGTATCATTGCATGCAAAAGAAAAAATCCCACATCCTGCTCAAGACGCTTC
TACCAGCTCACCAAGCTCCTGGACTCCGTGCAGCCTATTGCGAGAGAGCTGCATCAGTTCACTTTTGACC
TGCTAATCAAGTCACACATGGTGAGCGTGGACTTTCCGGAAATGATGGCAGAGATCATCTCTGTGCAAGT
GCCCAAGATCCTTTCTGGGAAAGTCAAGCCCATCTATTTCCACACCCAGTGAAGCATTGGAAACCCTATT
TCCCCACCCCAGCTCATGCCCCCTTTCAGATGTCTTCTGCCTGTTATAACTCTGCACTACTCCTCTGCAG
TGCCTTGGGGAATTTCCTCTATTGATGTACAGTCTGTCATGAACATGTTCCTCAATTCTATTTGCTGGGC
TTTTTTTTTCTCTTTCTCTCCTTTCTTTTTCTTCTTCCCTCCCTATCTAACCCTCCCATGGCACCTTCAG
ACTTTGCTTCCCATTGTGGCTCCTATCTGTGTTTTGAATGGTGTTGTATGCCTTTATCCAGCACAGTGGC
GGCCGCGATTCCGGGTGGCATCCCTGTGACCCCTCCCCAGTGCCTCTCCTGGCCCTGGAAGTTGCCACTC
CAGTGCCCACCAGCCTTGTCCTAATAAAATTAAGTTGCATCATTTTGTCTGACTAGGTGTCCTTCTATAA
TATTATGGGGTGGAGGGGGGTGGTATGGAGCAAGGGGCAAGTTGGGAAGACAACCTGTAGGGCCTGCGGG
GTCTATTGGGAACCAAGCTGGAGTGCAGTGGCACAATCTTGGCTCACTGCAATCTCCGCCTCCTGGGTTC
AAGCGATTCTCCTGCCTCAGCCTCCCGAGTTGTTGGGATTCCAGGCATGCATGACCAGGCTCAGCTAATT
TTTGTTTTTTTGGTAGAGACGGGGTTTCACCATATTGGCCAGGCTGGTCTCCAACTCCTAATCTCAGGTG
ATCTACCCACCTTGGCCTCCCAAATTGCTGGGATTACAGGCGTGAACCACTGCTCCCTTCCCTGTCCTTC
TGATTTTAAAATAACTATACCAGCAGGAGGACGTCCAGACACAGCATAGGCTACCTGGCCATGCCCAACC
GGTGGGACATTTGAGTTGCTTGCTTGGCACTGTCCTCTCATGCGTTGGGTCCACTCAGTAGATGCCTGTT
GAATTGGGTACGCGGCCAGCTTGGCTGTGGAATGTGTGTCAGTTAGGGTGTGGAAAGTCCCCAGGCTCCC
CAGCAGGCAGAAGTATGCAAAGCATGCATCTCAATTAGTCAGCAACCAGGTGTGGAAAGTCCCCAGGCTC
CCCAGCAGGCAGAAGTATGCAAAGCATGCATCTCAATTAGTCAGCAACCATAGTCCCGCCCCTAACTCCG
CCCATCCCGCCCCTAACTCCGCCCAGTTCCGCCCATTCTCCGCCCCATGGCTGACTAATTTTTTTTATTT
ATGCAGAGGCCGAGGCCGCCTCGGCCTCTGAGCTATTCCAGAAGTAGTGAGGAGGCTTTTTTGGAGGAAT
TGATCAGCTTGGGATCTGATCAAGAGACAGGATGAGGATCGTTTCGCATGATTGAACAAGATGGATTGCA
CGCAGGTTCTCCGGCCGCTTGGGTGGAGAGGCTATTCGGCTATGACTGGGCACAACAGACAATCGGCTGC
TCTGATGCCGCCGTGTTCCGGCTGTCAGCGCAGGGGCGCCCGGTTCTTTTTGTCAAGACCGACCTGTCCG
GTGCCCTGAATGAACTGCAGGACGAGGCAGCGCGGCTATCGTGGCTGGCCACGACGGGCGTTCCTTGCGC
AGCTGTGCTCGACGTTGTCACTGAAGCGGGAAGGGACTGGCTGCTATTGGGCGAAGTGCCGGGGCAGGAT
CTCCTGTCATCTCACCTTGCTCCTGCCGAGAAAGTATCCATCATGGCTGATGCAATGCGGCGGCTGCATA
CGCTTGATCCGGCTACCTGCCCATTCGACCACCAAGCGAAACATCGCATCGAGCGAGCACGTACTCGGAT
GGAAGCCGGTCTTGTCGATCAGGATGATCTGGACGAAGAGCATCAGGGGCTCGCGCCAGCCGAACTGTTC
GCCAGGCTCAAGGCGCGCATGCCCGACGGCGAGGATCTCGTCGTGACCCATGGCGATGCCTGCTTGCCGA
ATATCATGGTGGAAAATGGCCGCTTTTCTGGATTCATCGACTGTGGCCGGCTGGGTGTGGCGGACCGCTA
TCAGGACATAGCGTTGGCTACCCGTGATATTGCTGAAGAGCTTGGCGGCGAATGGGCTGACCGCTTCCTC
GTGCTTTACGGTATCGCCGCTCCCGATTCGCAGCGCATCGCCTTCTATCGCCTTCTTGACGAGTTCTTCT
GAGCGGGACTCTGGGGTTCGAAATGACCGACCAAGCGACGCCCAACCTGCCATCACGAGATTTCGATTCC
ACCGCCGCCTTCTATGAAAGGTTGGGCTTCGGAATCGTTTTCCGGGACGCCGGCTGGATGATCCTCCAGC
GCGGGGATCTCATGCTGGAGTTCTTCGCCCACCTCGGGCTCGATCCCCTCGCGAGTTGGTTCAGCTGCTG
CCTGAGGCTGGACGACCTCGCGGAGTTCTACCGGCAGTGCAAATCCGTCGGCATCCAGGAAACCAGCAGC
GGCTATCCGCGCATCCATGCCCCCGAACTGCAGGAGTGGGGAGGCACGATGGCCGCTTTGGTCGACCCGG
ACGGGACGCTCCTGCGCCTGATACAGAACGAATTGCTTGCAGGCATCTCATGAGTGTGTCTTCCCGTTTT
CCGCCTGAGGTCACTGCGTGGATGGAGCGCTGGCGCCTGCTGCGCGACGGCGAGCTGCTCACCACCCACT
CGCCAAGCTGGAACCGTAAAAAGGCCGCGTTGCTGGCGTTTTTCCATAGGCTCCGCCGATCATAATCAGC
CATACCACATTTGTAGAGGTTTTACTTGCTTTAAAAAACCTCCCACACCTCCCCCTGAACCTGAAACATA
AAATGAATGCAATTGTTGTTGTTAACTTGTTTATTGCAGCTTATAATGGTTACAAATAAAGCAATAGCAT
CACAAATTTCACAAATAAAGCATTTTTTTCACTGCATTCTAGTTGTGGTTTGTCCAAACTCATCAATGTA
TCTTATCATGTCTGGATCAATTCCCTATAGTGAGTCGTATTAAATTCGTAATCATGTCATAGCTGTTTCC
TGTGTGAAATTGTTATCCGCTCACAATTCCACACAACATACGAGCCGGAAGCATAAAGTGTAAAGCCTGG
GGTGCCTAATGAGTGAGCTAACTCACATTAATTGCGTTGCGCTCACTGCCCGCTTTCCAGTCGGGAAACC
TGTCGTGCCAGCTGCATTAATGAATCGGCCAACGCGCGGGGAGAGGCGGTTTGCGTATTGGGCGCTCTTC
CGCTTCCTCGCTCACTGACTCGCTGCGCTCGGTCGTTCGGCTGCGGCGAGCGGTATCAGCTCACTCAAAG
GCGGTAATACGGTTATCCACAGAATCAGGGGATAACGCAGGAAAGAACATGTGAGCAAAAGGCCAGCAAA
AGGCCAGGAACCGTAAAAAGGCCGCGTTGCTGGCGTTTTTCCATAGGCTCCGCCCCCCTGACGAGCATCA
CAAAAATCGACGCTCAAGTCAGAGGTGGCGAAACCCGACAGGACTATAAAGATACCAGGCGTTTCCCCCT
GGAAGCTCCCTCGTGCGCTCTCCTGTTCCGACCCTGCCGCTTACCGGATACCTGTCCGCCTTTCTCCCTT
CGGGAAGCGTGGCGCTTTCTCATAGCTCACGCTGTAGGTATCTCAGTTCGGTGTAGGTCGTTCGCTCCAA
GCTGGGCTGTGTGCACGAACCCCCCGTTCAGCCCGACCGCTGCGCCTTATCCGGTAACTATCGTCTTGAG
TCCAACCCGGTAAGACACGACTTATCGCCACTGGCAGCAGCCACTGGTAACAGGATTAGCAGAGCGAGGT
ATGTAGGCGGTGCTACAGAGTTCTTGAAGTGGTGGCCTAACTACGGCTACACTAGAAGAACAGTATTTGG
TATCTGCGCTCTGCTGAAGCCAGTTACCTTCGGAAAAAGAGTTGGTAGCTCTTGATCCGGCAAACAAACC
ACCGCTGGTAGCGGTGGTTTTTTTGTTTGCAAGCAGCAGATTACGCGCAGAAAAAAAGGATCTCAAGAAG
ATCCTTTGATCTTTTCTACGGGGTCTGACGCTCAGTGGAACGAAAACTCACGTTAAGGGATTTTGGTCAT
GAGATTATCAAAAAGGATCTTCACCTAGATCCTTTTAAATTAAAAATGAAGTTTTAAATCAATCTAAAGT
ATATATGAGTAAACTTGGTCTGACAGTTACCAATGCTTAATCAGTGAGGCACCTATCTCAGCGATCTGTC
TATTTCGTTCATCCATAGTTGCCTGACTCCCCGTCGTGTAGATAACTACGATACGGGAGGGCTTACCATC
TGGCCCCAGTGCTGCAATGATACCGCGAGACCCACGCTCACCGGCTCCAGATTTATCAGCAATAAACCAG
CCAGCCGGAAGGGCCGAGCGCAGAAGTGGTCCTGCAACTTTATCCGCCTCCATCCAGTCTATTAATTGTT
GCCGGGAAGCTAGAGTAAGTAGTTCGCCAGTTAATAGTTTGCGCAACGTTGTTGCCATTGCTACAGGCAT
CGTGGTGTCACGCTCGTCGTTTGGTATGGCTTCATTCAGCTCCGGTTCCCAACGATCAAGGCGAGTTACA
TGATCCCCCATGTTGTGCAAAAAAGCGGTTAGCTCCTTCGGTCCTCCGATCGTTGTCAGAAGTAAGTTGG
CCGCAGTGTTATCACTCATGGTTATGGCAGCACTGCATAATTCTCTTACTGTCATGCCATCCGTAAGATG
CTTTTCTGTGACTGGTGAGTACTCAACCAAGTCATTCTGAGAATAGTGTATGCGGCGACCGAGTTGCTCT
TGCCCGGCGTCAATACGGGATAATACCGCGCCACATAGCAGAACTTTAAAAGTGCTCATCATTGGAAAAC
GTTCTTCGGGGCGAAAACTCTCAAGGATCTTACCGCTGTTGAGATCCAGTTCGATGTAACCCACTCGTGC
ACCCAACTGATCTTCAGCATCTTTTACTTTCACCAGCGTTTCTGGGTGAGCAAAAACAGGAAGGCAAAAT
GCCGCAAAAAAGGGAATAAGGGCGACACGGAAATGTTGAATACTCATACTCTTCCTTTTTCAATATTATT
GAAGCATTTATCAGGGTTATTGTCTCATGAGCGGATACATATTTGAATGTATTTAGAAAAATAAACAAAT
AGGGGTTCCGCGCACATTTCCCCGAAAAGTGCCACCTG
[124 nt withheld, positions 8859-8982]
C
[91 nt withheld, positions 8984-9074]
A
[49 nt withheld, positions 9076-9124]
CCTTTGACGTTGGAGTCCACGTTCTTT
[37 nt withheld, positions 9152-9188]
ACCCTATCTCGGTCTATTCTTTTGATTTATAAGGGATTTTGCCGATTTCGGCCTATTGGTTAAAAAATGA
GCTGATTTAACAAAAATTTAACGCGAATTTTAACAAAATATTAACGCTTACAATTT
Features (pLannotate 1.2.2; 22 found; start..end, strand, type, name):
      4..158     -  CDS            lacZα (fragment): LacZα fragment of β-galactosidase; lacZ fragment
    318..697     +  enhancer       CMV enhancer: human cytomegalovirus immediate early enhancer
    699..898     +  promoter       CMV promoter: human cytomegalovirus (CMV) immediate early promoter
    931..996     +  CDS            3xFLAG: three tandem FLAG® epitope tags, followed by an enterokinase cleavage site
   1012..3759    +  CDS            AR: ANDR_HUMAN - Also known as DHTR, NR3C4. Experimental evidence at protein level: Swiss-Prot protein existence level 1. [Isoform 4]: Lacks the C-terminal ligand-binding domain and may therefore constitutively activate the transcription of a specific set of genes independently of steroid hormones. From Homo sapiens (Human).
   4073..4695    +  polyA_signal   hGH poly(A) signal: human growth hormone polyadenylation signal
   4737..5034    +  promoter       SV40 promoter: SV40 enhancer and early promoter
   5088..5879    +  CDS            neo: KKA2_KLEPN - Also known as kan, nptII. Experimental evidence at protein level: Swiss-Prot protein existence level 1. Resistance to kanamycin, neomycin, paromomycin, ribostamycin, butirosin and gentamicin B. From Klebsiella pneumoniae.
   5903..6280    +  CDS            ble: BLE_KLEPN - Experimental evidence at protein level: Swiss-Prot protein existence level 1. Binding protein with a strong affinity to the bleomycin family of antibiotics. Binds to CL990; an antimitotic-antibiotic compound. From Klebsiella pneumoniae.
   6322..6381    +  CDS            str (fragment): STR_KLEPN - Protein inferred from homology: Swiss-Prot protein existence level 3. The aminoglycoside phosphotransferases achieve inactivation of their antibiotic substrates by phosphorylation. From Klebsiella pneumoniae.
   6404..6427    -  rep_origin     CloDF13 ori (fragment): Plasmids containing the CloDF13 (CDF) origin of replication can be propagated in E. coli cells that contain additional plasmids with compatible origins.
   6428..6511    +  CDS            large T antigen (fragment): large T antigen from SV40 (simian virus 40)
   6534..6668    +  polyA_signal   SV40 poly(A) signal: SV40 polyadenylation signal
   6674..6692    -  promoter       T7 promoter: promoter for bacteriophage T7 RNA polymerase
   6730..6746    -  protein_bind   lac operator: The lac repressor binds to the lac operator to inhibit transcription in E. coli. This inhibition can be relieved by adding lactose or isopropyl-β-D-thiogalactopyranoside (IPTG). lac repressor encoded by lacI
   6754..6784    -  promoter       lac promoter: promoter for the E. coli lac operon
   6799..6820    -  protein_bind   CAP binding site: CAP binding activates transcription in the presence of cAMP. E. coli catabolite activator protein
   6833..6925    -  CDS            lacI (fragment): lac repressor; lacI; The lac repressor binds to the lac operator to inhibit transcription in E. coli. This inhibition can be relieved by adding lactose or isopropyl-β-D-thiogalactopyranoside (IPTG).
   7108..7696    -  rep_origin     ori: high-copy-number ColE1/pMB1/pBR322/pUC origin of replication
   7867..8727    -  CDS            AmpR: β-lactamase; bla; confers resistance to ampicillin, carbenicillin, and related antibiotics
   8728..8832    -  promoter       AmpR promoter: bla
   8859..9287    +  rep_origin     f1 ori (sequence partly withheld): f1 bacteriophage origin of replication; arrow indicates direction of (+) strand synthesis
