[The description below was written by a language model from this plasmid's Addgene catalogue record and pLannotate feature annotations shown in this document.]
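Description:
Flag-M4-AR-R13K is a mammalian expression plasmid built on the commercial p3XFLAG-CMV-10 backbone that produces human androgen receptor (AR) carrying an arginine-to-lysine substitution at position 13, fused at its N terminus to a backbone-encoded 3xFLAG epitope. The sequenced record is about 9.3 kb. It is propagated in E. coli through a high-copy ColE1/pUC-type origin with ampicillin selection from the β-lactamase gene, and it also carries an f1 origin for single-stranded DNA production. Small lac-derived fragments, a T7 promoter and a few other short annotated fragments appear to be backbone remnants rather than functional parts of the design.

The expression cassette consists of the human CMV immediate-early enhancer and promoter, the 3xFLAG tag (which includes an enterokinase cleavage site), the AR coding sequence of roughly 2.7 kb, some retained 3′ untranslated sequence, and the human growth hormone polyadenylation signal. The insert was cloned between BamHI and NotI sites. A separate SV40 early promoter drives the neo gene, followed by Tn5-derived ble and a str fragment and an SV40 poly(A) signal, allowing G418 selection of stably transfected cells. The depositor notes that exact residue numbering may differ slightly between human AR reference versions, and that two XmaI sites in the backbone and one EcoRI site in the AR 3′UTR were removed by mutagenesis, presumably to simplify later subcloning. The construct is suited to transient or stable expression of the R13K mutant, with the FLAG tag enabling detection and immunoprecipitation. The record does not state the specific biological question the mutation addresses.
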