Addgene plasmid #171254: Flag-M4-AR-R13K
Purpose: Mammalian expression of 3xFlag-tagged human androgen receptor Arginine mutant: AR-Arg13Lys (AR-R13K)
Depositing lab: Steven Balk. Depositing organization: Beth Israel Deaconess Medical Center.
Backbone
  Vector backbone: p3XFLAG-CMV-10
  Backbone manufacturer: Sigma-Aldrich
  Backbone size w/o insert (bp): 6400
  Vector type: Mammalian Expression
  Selectable markers: Neomycin (select with G418)
Growth in bacteria
  Bacterial resistance: Ampicillin, 100 μg/mL
  Growth temperature: 37°C
  Growth strain: DH5alpha
  Copy number: High Copy
Gene/Insert
  Gene/Insert name: 3xFlag-tagged human androgen receptor Arg13Lys mutant (alt name: Flag-AR-R13K)
  Species: H. sapiens (human)
  Insert size (bp): 3000
  Mutation: AR-Arg13Lys (AR-R13K)
  Entrez Gene: AR (a.k.a. AIS, AR8, DHTR, HUMARA, HYSP1, KD, NR3C4, SBMA, SMAX1, TFM)
  Promoter: CMV
  Tag / fusion protein: Flag (N terminal on backbone)
  Cloning method: Restriction Enzyme; 5′ cloning site BamHI (unknown if destroyed); 3′ cloning site NotI (unknown if destroyed)
  Sequencing primers: 5′ CMV_fwd_primer
Terms and licenses: Academic/Nonprofit Terms; Industry Terms: Not Available to Industry
Depositor comments: Flag-tagged human AR Arginine mutant, and the exact amino position and composition may slightly vary based on human AR versions. Two XmaI sites on the vector backbone and one EcoRI site at the 3'UTR of AR cDNA were deleted by DNA mutagenesis.
How to cite: Flag-M4-AR-R13K was a gift from Steven Balk (Addgene plasmid # 171254 ; http://n2t.net/addgene:171254 ; RRID:Addgene_171254)
